Addgene plasmid #162483: pJH127
Purpose: SEC plasmid containing LG1 homology arms and myo-2p::TIR1::F2A::BFP::AID*::NLS::tbb-2 3'UTR, for expression of TIR1 and nuclear BFP reporter in C. elegans.
Depositing lab: Bob Goldstein. Depositing organization: University of North Carolina at Chapel Hill. Publication: An expanded auxin-inducible degron toolkit for Caenorhabditis elegans. Ashley GE, Duong T, Levenson MT, Martinez MAQ, Johnson LC, Hibshman JD, Saeger HN, Palmisano NJ, Doonan R, Martinez-Mendez R, Davidson BR, Zhang W, Ragle JM, Medwig-Kinney TN, Sirota SS, Goldstein B, Matus DQ, Dickinson DJ, Reiner DJ, Ward JD. Genetics. 2021 Mar 31;217(3). pii: 6104563. doi: 10.1093/genetics/iyab006. PubMed 33677541.
Backbone
  Vector backbone: pDD356
  Total vector size (bp): 15350
  Vector type: Worm Expression, CRISPR
Growth in bacteria
  Bacterial resistance: Ampicillin, 100 μg/mL
  Growth temperature: 37°C
  Growth strain: DH5alpha
  Copy number: Unknown
Gene/Insert
  Gene/Insert name: myo-2p::TIR1::F2A::AID*::NLS::tbb-2 3'UTR
  Tag / fusion protein: myo-2p::TIR1::F2A::AID*::NLS::tbb-2 3'UTR
Terms and licenses: Academic/Nonprofit Terms; Industry Terms: Not Available to Industry
Depositor comments: Please visit https://www.biorxiv.org/content/10.1101/2020.05.12.090217v1 for bioRxiv preprint.
How to cite: pJH127 was a gift from Bob Goldstein (Addgene plasmid # 162483 ; http://n2t.net/addgene:162483 ; RRID:Addgene_162483)
