[The description below was written by a language model from this plasmid's Addgene catalogue record and pLannotate feature annotations shown in this document.]
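Description:
pJH127 is a C. elegans CRISPR repair-template plasmid built on the pDD356 backbone, listed at about 15.3 kb (the sequenced record is 15,233 nt). It is designed to insert a TIR1 expression transgene into the worm genome by homology-directed repair, using homology arms that the record describes as targeting LG1 (chromosome I). These arms are not annotated in the feature table. In E. coli the plasmid replicates from a high-copy ColE1/pUC-type origin and is selected with ampicillin through AmpR.

The payload is myo-2p::TIR1::F2A::BFP::AID*::NLS::tbb-2 3'UTR. The myo-2 promoter, generally known as pharyngeal muscle-specific, is named in the catalogue entry but not annotated. It drives Arabidopsis TIR1, the auxin receptor F-box protein that directs degron-tagged proteins to proteasomal degradation when auxin is present. An F2A ribosome-skipping peptide separates TIR1 from mTagBFP2 fused to a minimal AID degron and a nuclear localization signal. The nuclear blue reporter therefore marks TIR1-expressing cells and, being itself degradable, serves as a built-in readout of TIR1 activity. The insert-name field omits BFP, but the purpose statement and the feature table both confirm it.

The plasmid also carries a self-excising selection cassette (SEC) flanked by two loxN sites. It contains a hygromycin resistance gene for drug selection of integrants, sqt-1 sequence that in SEC designs provides a dominant roller phenotype, and Cre recombinase next to hsp-16.1 sequence, consistent with heat-shock-inducible expression. Inducing Cre removes the cassette and leaves the transgene in the genome. The resulting strains are used for tissue-specific auxin-inducible protein depletion.
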