Features (pLannotate 1.2.2; 22 found; start..end, strand, type, name):
    963..2846    +  CDS            TIR1: TIR1_ARATH - Also known as FBL1, WEI1. Experimental evidence at protein level: Swiss-Prot protein existence level 1. Auxin receptor that mediates Aux/IAA proteins proteasomal degradation and auxin-regulated transcription. The SCF(TIR1) E3 ubiquitin ligase complex is involved in auxin-mediated signaling pathway that regulate root and hypocotyl growth, lateral root formation, cell elongation, and gravitropism. Appears to allow pericycle cells to overcome G2 arrest prior to lateral root development. Plays a role in ethylene signaling in roots. Confers sensitivity to the virulent bacterial pathoge
   2931..3785    +  CDS            mTagBFP2: mTagBFP2 is a basic (constitutively fluorescent) blue fluorescent protein published in 2011, derived from Entacmaea quadricolor. It is reported to be a very rapidly-maturing monomer with very low acid sensitivity.
   3786..3916    +  CDS            mini-AID (fragment): minimal degron from the auxin-responsive IAA17 protein of Arabidopsis thaliana (Kubota et al., 2013) acts as an auxin-inducible degron (AID) in the presence of TIR1
   3953..4276    +  terminator     tbb-2 terminator: tbb-2; transcription terminator for the C. elegans tubulin beta-2 gene
   5955..6543    -  rep_origin     ori: high-copy-number ColE1/pMB1/pBR322/pUC origin of replication
   6714..7574    -  CDS            AmpR: β-lactamase; bla; confers resistance to ampicillin, carbenicillin, and related antibiotics
   7575..7679    -  promoter       AmpR promoter: bla
   7774..7809    +  CDS            rop (fragment): Rop protein, which maintains plasmids at low copy number; rop
   7911..8010    +  misc_feature   bom (fragment): basis of mobility region from pBR322
   8016..8133    -  CDS            lacZα (fragment): LacZα fragment of β-galactosidase; lacZ fragment
   8148..8168    +  protein_bind   attB4: mutant version of attB; core recombination site for the Gateway® BP reaction BP Clonase™
   9675..9708    +  protein_bind   loxN: Cre-mediated recombination occurs in the 8-bp core sequence (GTATACCT). loxN sites are compatible with each other, but incompatible with loxP or lox2272 sites. Cre recombinase
  10079..10225   +  CDS            sqt-1 (fragment): SQT1_CAEEL - Also known as rol-5. Protein inferred from homology: Swiss-Prot protein existence level 3. Nematode cuticles are composed largely of collagen-like proteins. The cuticle functions both as an exoskeleton and as a barrier to protect the worm from its environment. This is a collagen critical for organismal morphogenesis. Mutations in sqt-1 can lengthen, shorten, or helically twist the entire animal. From Caenorhabditis elegans.
  10258..11097   +  CDS            sqt-1 (fragment): SQT1_CAEEL - Also known as rol-5. Protein inferred from homology: Swiss-Prot protein existence level 3. Nematode cuticles are composed largely of collagen-like proteins. The cuticle functions both as an exoskeleton and as a barrier to protect the worm from its environment. This is a collagen critical for organismal morphogenesis. Mutations in sqt-1 can lengthen, shorten, or helically twist the entire animal. From Caenorhabditis elegans.
  11141..11464   -  terminator     tbb-2 terminator: tbb-2; transcription terminator for the C. elegans tubulin beta-2 gene
  11473..12603   -  CDS            cre: RECR_BPP1 - Experimental evidence at protein level: Swiss-Prot protein existence level 1. Catalyzes site-specific recombination between two 34-base- pair LOXP sites. Its role is to maintain the phage genome as a monomeric unit-copy plasmid in the lysogenic state. From Escherichia phage P1 (Bacteriophage P1).
  12952..13002   +  CDS            hsp-16.1 (fragment): HSP11_CAEEL - Also known as hsp16-1b. Experimental evidence at transcript level: Swiss-Prot protein existence level 2. From Caenorhabditis elegans.
  13383..13403   +  protein_bind   attB1: mutant version of attB; core recombination site for the Gateway® BP reaction BP Clonase™
  13409..14434   +  CDS            HygR: aminoglycoside phosphotransferase from E. coli; aph(4)-Ia; confers resistance to hygromycin
  14438..14458   -  protein_bind   attB2: mutant version of attB; core recombination site for the Gateway® BP reaction BP Clonase™
  14812..14845   +  protein_bind   loxN: Cre-mediated recombination occurs in the 8-bp core sequence (GTATACCT). loxN sites are compatible with each other, but incompatible with loxP or lox2272 sites. Cre recombinase
  15214..15232   -  CDS            lacZα (fragment): LacZα fragment of β-galactosidase; lacZ fragment
>Addgene plasmid #162483 | pJH127 | addgene full sequence | sequence record 320838 | Addgene NGS Result
ATTTTATATCTGAGTAGTATCCTTTGCTTTAAATGTCCATAAAACTAATTTTATAATCAATAAAACAACG
TTTGTAAATCAACTGAGTTTACAAGTAGAGACATTGAGGGATACTTTCACTATGCTAAAGTGATAATCGA
CCAAATAATAACTTCACTTTGGTATTTATTCCTGTCTTATAAATGTTATGTATGAATTAAATTCATATGC
ATATGGCTCACTCTGACAATTTTTAATAATCTTCCAGATCAATATTGACTACCGATGCGGGTGGTCTTTT
GCTTTGAATTCTGCTGAACTTTACACCCCGAACAGCAATGTGTGCTTCAGCCTAAAAAAAAGTAAGTGTG
TTAATCAGTGCCCCCGATTCTTCATTTTTTGCCCCTCTCTCCCGTTTCGTCGGCAAAAGAAGAGAAAATA
AAGATAAGTCTCAAGATAGGTTGGTAATCGCTAAAGTGGTTGTGTGGATAAGAGTAGCAAAATGGCAGGA
AGAGCACTTTGCGCGCACACACTGTACTCATTGTTCTGGATAAAATTCTCTCGTTGTTTGCCGTCGGATG
TCTGCCTCTCTGCATTGAGCCGGCTTCTTCACTATCTTTAGTTAACCTAAAATGCCGTTTCTTTTCTCGT
ATCCCCACTATCCCGTTGAGGTTCTCTGCTCTCTTCGCTCCCTACCGCCAGCGAGCAACTATCCGTGGGG
GCGCCTTGCTCGGAAGATGGGGGGGAAGAAAGAAGATTTTTGCTATTTGCACTTGAGAAAGAGACTTTTC
CTGCGTCGATGGTCAGAGAACAGTGTGCAGACACTTTTCAGCTACCTAGAATTACAATTGGATATCCCCG
CCTCCCAATCCACCCACCCAGGGAAAAAGAAGGGCTCGCCGAAAATCAAAGTTATCTCCAGGCTCGCGCA
TCCCACCGAGCGGTTGACTTCTCTCCACCACTTTTCATTTTTACCCTCGACCATGCAAAAGAGAATCGCC
TTGTCGTTTCCAGAAGAAGTACTCGAGCACGTCTTCTCCTTCATCCAACTCGACAAGGACCGTAACTCCG
TCTCCCTCGTCTGCAAGTCCTGGTACGAGATCGAGCGTTGGTGCCGTCGTAAGGTCTTCATCGGAAACTG
CTACGCCGTCTCCCCAGCCACCGTCATCCGTCGTTTCCCAAAGGTCCGTTCCGTCGAGCTCAAGGGAAAG
CCACACTTCGCCGACTTCAACCTCGTCCCAGACGGATGGGGAGGATACGTCTACCCATGGATCGAGGCCA
TGTCCTCCTCCTACACCTGGCTCGAGGAGATCCGTCTCAAGCGTATGGTCGTCACCGACGACTGCCTCGA
GCTCATCGCCAAGTCCTTCAAGAACTTCAAGGTCCTCGTCCTCTCCTCCTGCGAGGGATTCTCCACCGAC
GGACTCGCCGCCATCGCCGCCACCTGCCGTAACCTCAAGGTAAGTTTAAACATATATATACTAACTAACC
CTGATTATTTAAATTTTCAGGAGCTCGACCTCCGTGAGTCCGACGTCGACGAGGTCTCCGGACACTGGCT
CTCCCACTTCCCAGACACCTACACCTCCCTCGTCTCCCTCAACATCTCCTGCCTCGCCTCCGAGGTCTCC
TTCTCCGCCCTCGAGCGTCTCGTCACCCGTTGCCCAAACCTCAAGTCCCTCAAGCTCAACCGTGCCGTCC
CACTCGAGAAGCTCGCCACCCTCCTCCAACGTGCCCCACAACTCGAGGAGCTCGGAACCGGAGGATACAC
CGCCGAGGTCCGTCCAGACGTCTACTCCGGACTCTCCGTCGCCCTCTCCGGATGCAAGGTAAGTTTAAAC
AGTTCGGTACTAACTAACCATACATATTTAAATTTTCAGGAGCTCCGTTGCCTCTCCGGATTCTGGGACG
CCGTCCCAGCCTACCTCCCAGCCGTCTACTCCGTCTGCTCCCGTCTCACCACCCTCAACCTCTCCTACGC
CACCGTCCAATCCTACGACCTCGTCAAGCTCCTCTGCCAATGCCCAAAGCTCCAACGTCTCTGGGTCCTC
GACTACATCGAGGACGCCGGACTCGAGGTCCTCGCCTCCACCTGCAAGGACCTCCGTGAGCTCCGTGTCT
TCCCATCCGAGCCATTCGTCATGGAGCCAAACGTCGCCCTCACCGAGCAAGGACTCGTCTCCGTCTCCAT
GGGATGCCCAAAGCTCGAGTCCGTCCTCTACTTCTGCCGTCAAATGACCAACGCCGCCCTCATCACCATC
GCCCGTAACCGTCCAAACATGACCCGTTTCCGTCTCTGCATCATCGAGCCAAAGGCCCCAGACTACCTCA
CCCTCGAGCCACTCGACATCGGATTCGGAGCCATCGTCGAGCACTGCAAGGACCTCCGTCGTCTCTCCCT
CTCCGGACTCCTCACCGACAAGGTCTTCGAGTACATCGGAACCTACGCCAAGAAGATGGAGATGCTCTCC
GTCGCCTTCGCCGGAGACTCCGACCTCGGACTCCACCACGTCCTCTCCGGATGCGACTCCCTCCGTAAGC
TCGAGATCCGTGACTGCCCATTCGGAGACAAGGCCCTCCTCGCCAACGCCTCCAAGCTCGAGACCATGCG
TTCCCTCTGGATGTCCTCCTGCTCCGTCTCCTTCGGAGCCTGCAAGCTCCTCGGACAAAAGATGCCAAAG
CTCAACGTCGAGGTCATCGACGAGCGTGGAGCCCCAGACTCCCGTCCAGAGTCCTGCCCAGTCGAGCGTG
TCTTCATCTACCGTACCGTCGCCGGACCACGTTTCGACATGCCAGGATTCGTCTGGAACATGGACCAAGA
CTCCACCATGCGTTTCTCCCGTCAAATCATCACCACCAACGGACTCGGAGGAGGAGGATCCCCAGTCAAG
CAAACCCTCAACTTCGACCTCCTCAAGCTCGCCGGAGACGTCGAGTCCAACCCAGGACCAATGGTTTCGG
AATTGATTAAGGAAAATATGCACATGAAGCTCTACATGGAGGGAACCGTCGACAACCACCACTTCAAGTG
CACCTCCGAGGGAGAGGGAAAGCCATACGAGGGAACCCAAACCATGCGTATCAAGGTCGTCGAGGGAGGA
CCACTCCCATTCGCCTTCGACATCCTCGCCACCTCCTTCCTCTACGGATCCAAGGTAAGTTTAAACATAT
ATATACTAACTAACCCTGATTATTTAAATTTTCAGACCTTCATCAACCACACCCAAGGAATCCCAGACTT
CTTCAAGCAATCCTTCCCAGAGGGATTCACCTGGGAGCGTGTCACCACCTACGAGGACGGAGGAGTCCTC
ACCGCCACCCAAGACACCTCCCTCCAAGACGGATGCCTCATCTACAACGTCAAGGTAAGTTTAAACAGTT
CGGTACTAACTAACCATACATATTTAAATTTTCAGATCCGTGGAGTCAACTTCACCTCCAACGGACCAGT
CATGCAAAAGAAGACCCTCGGATGGGAGGCCTTCACCGAGACCCTCTACCCAGCCGACGGAGGACTCGAG
GGACGTAACGACATGGCCCTCAAGCTCGTCGGAGGATCCCACCTCATCGCCAACGCCAAGGTAAGTTTAA
ACATGATTTTACTAACTAACTAATCTGATTTAAATTTTCAGACCACCTACCGTTCCAAGAAGCCAGCCAA
GAACCTCAAGATGCCAGGAGTCTACTACGTCGACTACCGTCTCGAGCGTATCAAGGAGGCCAACAACGAG
ACCTACGTCGAGCAACACGAGGTCGCCGTCGCCCGTTACTGCGACCTCCCATCCAAGCTCGGACACAAGC
TCAACCCTAAAGATCCAGCCAAACCTCCGGCCAAGGCACAAGTTGTGGGATGGCCACCGGTGAGATCATA
CCGGAAGAACGTGATGGTTTCCTGCCAAAAATCAAGCGGTGGCCCGGAGGCGGCGGCGTTCGTGAAACCA
GCCGCCAAGCGTGTCAAGCTCGACTAAGATAAATGCAAAATCCTTTCAAGCATTCCCTTCTTCTCTATCA
CTCTTCTTTCTTTTTGTCAAAAAATTCTCTCGCTAATTTATTTGCTTTTTTAATGTTATTATTTTATGAC
TTTTTATAGTCACTGAAAAGTTTGCATCTGAGTGAAGTGAATGCTATCAAAATGTGATTCTGTCTGATGT
ACTTTCACAATCTCTCTTCAATTCCATTTTGAAGTGCTTTAAACCCGAAAGGTTGAGAAAAATGCGAGCG
CTCAAATATTTGTATTGTGTTCGTTGAGTGACCCAACAAAAAGAGGAAACTTTATTGTGCCGCCAAGAAA
AAAGTCTCACGTACGGTGCGCGCGATGCCCTAGGCATGGTCATAGCTGTTTCCTGCGCAAGTCGGCGATT
TCTTTGAAGTTTTGTCAAAAGAAGAGACAAGGACTTGATAGATACGCTCATCAGAGTGAGATTCATTGCA
AATAGTGTGTAAATCGTGGAGAGACGAGAGAAAAGGTGTGAGAAGCTTAGAAGATAAAGAATAGGAAGAA
GAACATATCTCATTTCCTATTTTCTCTAATTTTTCGTTCATTTTTCTAGACATTACCCATTTGATGGTTT
TTCAATATGGTTATCAGGGTACTCATTTTGGTAGTTTTCAAAGCAATTTGGAGTTTTTTTTTAAATTGTC
AACTACAAAAACGCAGCTTAAAGGTCCAAATATCATAGTATAAAAATTCTTTAAAAAATTCCAAATTTTA
TATGATTTTTTGAAAATTGGAAGAATGTTAGTTTTTGCCATTTTTTTGGAAGTTTTTCTCCGGATTTTAT
GGTACTTATATTTCAAATATAAATTTTTGTAGGAATTCGAGTATGCGAGAGAGCTATAGTTTACTAAAAA
AAAGTGGCAAAAACTCAGTAATTGCCACTTTTTTCAAAAATGTTTTGAAAAATTTTACTATGATATTTGG
CCATTTTGGCACCATATGTACGTTACTTTTTACGAAACACTCTAATTTTTGAAATTTGAGTTTCATGTTT
AATCTTTTGTATAAAATTTTTATGGTCCTTTTGTGACAGGATAAAAAATTGCAAAAAAATAGAAAACTTT
GTTTCGTGAAAACACCTAGTTTAAAAATTGTGGGCCACTTAGCGATTCTAGTCAAAAATCAGACAAATGT
CAGCTGCCGTAACTTTTTCCGGATCAGGGTTATCAAATTTTAATTTTAATTGTAAATGTAGAAAAATGAT
CGGCAACATTTTGCTAATTGAAAATATTTTGAAAATTGCTATAGTACATATTAATCTAGTATTAATATAG
TATTAATGTTATAATATCAGTTATGTGTTTGAATAACTCAAGCGTAAGTTTCCGTAAAATATCTTTAAAT
TTTGGTAATTTTTTACGGTTTGGTATAAATTTTTGCATTTTTTGATTTTCTACACTTTTTTTCGATTTCG
CATTTTCCGAATTTCTCTGAAATAAATCGAACAATCGGAAAATTTTCGAGGGCACCCTTAGCCATGCAGC
TCAGGAATTTGACTTTATGTTCCCATTCAAATTTTTTTAAAATTAAATAAAATGCTAATTGTAAGATAAA
TTACAAAAATTATTAAATCTCATCATCCTTATGATGATAGTGCAGTGCATGAATATATTTTTCCAAATAG
GATATGATTCGTCGAGTAGCTTCACGTAATCCGTTTTCTTCAATCACCATTTCGAACTGCAATTTTTTTT
TTGGATTTTTGTAACAATATTGTCATAAATTGTGATTTTGATATTTTGCGTAGAGCATCAGAACCTTTCT
GCTTTGAATTTTAATGGGATTAAAAATTATAAAAAACTTGCACCCTAATTAAAGCGCCAACTTTATTATA
CATAGTTGATAATTCGATGGTATCAGCTCACTCAAAGGCGGTAATACGGTTATCCACAGAATCAGGGGAT
AACGCAGGAAAGAACATGTGAGCAAAAGGCCAGCAAAAGACCAGGAACCGTAAAAAGGCCGCGTTGCTGG
CGTTTTTCCATAGGCTCCGCCCCCCTGACGAGCATCACAAAAATCGACGCTCAAGTCAGAGGTGGCGAAA
CCCGACAGGACTATAAAGATACCAGGCGTTTCCCCCTGGAAGCTCCCTCGTGCGCTCTCCTGTTCCGACC
CTGCCGCTTACCGGATACCTGTCCGCCTTTCTCCCTTCGGGAAGCGTGGCGCTTTCTCATAGCTCACGCT
GTAGGTATCTCAGTTCGGTGTAGGTCGTTCGCTCCAAGCTGGGCTGTGTGCACGAACCCCCCGTTCAGCC
CGACCGCTGCGCCTTATCCGGTAACTATCGTCTTGAGTCCAACCCGGTAAGACACGACTTATCGCCACTG
GCAGCAGCCACTGGTAACAGGATTAGCAGAGCGAGGTATGTAGGCGGTGCTACAGAGTTCTTGAAGTGGT
GGCCTAACTACGGCTACACTAGAAGAACAGTATTTGGTATCTGCGCTCTGCTGAAGCCAGTTACCTTCGG
AAAAAGAGTTGGTAGCTCTTGATCCGGCAAACAAACCACCGCTGGTAGCGGTGGTTTTTTTGTTTGCAAG
CAGCAGATTACGCGCAGAAAAAAAGGATCTCAAGAAGATCCTTTGATCTTTTCTACGGGGTCTGACGCTC
AGTGGAACGAAAACTCACGTTAAGGGATTTTGGTCATGAGATTATCAAAAAGGATCTTCACCTAGATCCT
TTTAAATTAAAAATGAAGTTTTAAATCAATCTAAAGTATATATGAGTAAACTTGGTCTGACAGTTACCAA
TGCTTAATCAGTGAGGCACCTATCTCAGCGATCTGTCTATTTCGTTCATCCATAGTTGCCTGACTCCCCG
TCGTGTAGATAACTACGATACGGGAGGGCTTACCATCTGACCCCAGTGCTGCAATGATACCGCGAGACCC
ACGCTCACCGGCTCCAGATTTATCAGCAATAAACCAGCCAGCCGGAAGGGCCGAGCGCAGAAGTGGTCCT
GCAACTTTATCCGCCTCCATCCAGTCTATTAATTGTTGCCGGGAAGCTAGAGTAAGTAGTTCGCCAGTTA
ATAGTTTGCGCAACGTTGTTGCCATTGCTACAGGCATCGTGGTGTCACGCTCGTCGTTTGGTATGGCTTC
ATTCAGCTCCGGTTCCCAACGATCAAGGCGAGTTACATGATCCCCCATGTTGTGCAAAAAAGCGGTTAGC
TCCTTCGGTCCTCCGATCGTTGTCAGAAGTAAGTTGGCCGCAGTGTTATCACTCATGGTTATGGCAGCAC
TGCATAATTCTCTTACTGTCATGCCATCCGTAAGATGCTTTTCTGTGACTGGTGAGTACTCAACCAAGTC
ATTCTGAGAATAGTGTATGCGGCGACCGAGTTGCTCTTGCCCGGCGTCAATACGGGATAATACCGCGCCA
CATAGCAGAACTTTAAAAGTGCTCATCATTGGAAAACGTTCTTCGGGGCGAAAACTCTCAAGGATCTTAC
CGCTGTTGAGATCCAGTTCGATGTAACCCACTCGTGCACCCAACTGATCTTCAGCATCTTTTACTTTCAC
CAGCGTTTCTGGGTGAGCAAAAACAGGAAGGCAAAATGCCGCAAAAAAGGGAATAAGGGCGACACGGAAA
TGTTGAATACTCATACTCTTCCTTTTTCAATATTATTGAAGCATTTATCAGGGTTATTGTCTCATGAGCG
GATACATATTTGAATGTATTTAGAAAAATAAACAAATAGGGGTTCCGCGCACATTTCCCCGAAAAGTGCC
ACCTGACGTCTAAGAAACCATTATTATCATGACATTAACCTATAAAAATAGGCGTATCACGAGGCCCTTT
CGTCTCGCGCGTTTCGGTGATGACGGTGAAAACCTCTGACACATGCAGCTCCCGGAGACGGTCACAGCTT
GTCTGTAAGCGGATGCCGGGAGCAGACAAGCCCGTCAGGGCGCGTCAGCGGGTGTTGGCGGGTGTCGGGG
CTGGCTTAACTATGCGGCATCAGAGCAGATTGCACTGAGAGTGCACCATATGCGGTGTGAAATACCGCAC
AGATGCGTAAGGAGAAAATACCGCATCAGGCGCCATTCGCCATTCAGGCTGCGCAACTGTTGGGAAGGGC
GATCGGTGCGGGCCTCTTCGCTATTACGCCAGCTGGCGAAAGGGGGATGTGCTGCAAGGCGATTAAGTTG
GGTAACGCCAGGGATCCGCCAAGCTATCAACTTTGTATAGAAAAGTTGCAAGTGGGGATCAGGAAGAAGT
TGATAAAGTGATTCAAAAACTCGAGGAGCTCAACACAGCGATGAACCCAATTTTGAGAGCAACACTGACG
AAGAACTATGACGCGAGGGTAGGCACTACCTTGAAGCTATCCACCTGCCTGCCTGCCGCCTATTTCCATG
TGCCTACTGCGCATGGAAATAGGCGGTAGTCAGGCAGGTAGATAGCCTCATAAAATTCAATACTTCCTTT
TCAGAAAGAATGCTGGAATGTATTCAAAGAGGAGTCACTCTTCCCATTGCTCAGAGAATATGAAGAGTTG
CTCGGCGAGCAAAAGTTCATGATTGGAGATCGATATTCATGGGCTGACATCGCTGTCGTCGAGTTTCTAA
CTCGGTGTCAGCAGTGCTACGATAGCTTCTATCTGGCTCATTTCGAGAGGCTCCGAACTTTTTGCCAGAC
TTTTGAGTCTCTTCCGCACATTCGTCCCTACATTCAGGGACGTGTTGATTCATTTATCTAATTTTTTAAA
ATGGATATTTTTCGTTTTTTATTTGTTTGTTTTGCTGATAATTCAATAAAGTTACGCAACGAATTTTAGA
CATTTATGAAAACCGAAAATCGACAAAAATATTTTAAGAAAAATAGCAGCAAAATTCAATATTTTATCAA
ATTTTGTTTATGGTAATGAGAAAGAAAACATACAATATTTTTCTAAGAAGAAGAAAAATGACCAGAATTT
TAAGATTTTTCTCGAATATACGAAAAATTGATAAACTAAAATTTTCGATTTTTCCATTTATTTTGAAAAA
AAAACTCTTGACGGTTTTCACCATGCGAAGAGGTGAGAAATATTCTGAAAGTTATGCATTTTGAAAAAAT
TGCAAAAAAATACGTTAAAATTTTTTGATCTATTGTTTTTTTTTGAAAACCGGAATTTAAAATGGAATTT
TTTTTCAAAAATTAAAATTAAAATTTAAATATTTCTAGTGTTTGGATAGTTTTTCAAAAGCTAGATTTAA
CCCGCGAGATGTCGACCGCTAGTGTAGCTTACAGATGGCTGAAGACTTCGCAAAAATCTTATCTTAGAAA
CCCGCGAGGTGTCGGCCGCTAAAACTTTGTAAACCTGCCAACAAAATGCTTCGCATTGTCTGAACAGATG
AAACCTTGAAACAAAACATATACAATTGAAATCCCGTAAAGTGTCGGGCGCAAGAACTGCGATTAGTTGT
ATAATTGGACTAGCTCAAATTTGACCAAAATCTCATTTTTAGACCTCTAAGATGTCGGCCACTATAACTT
TATTCAACTTGAAACTGCAAAAAAACTTATCAACTGTATAGATTCAAGTATTATGTCAAGTATTGGTTTT
AGAGCTACAGTACACTCTGATAACAAAATCTGCAGAAATACCTCCCTGTCAATTCCCAAAATACCTCCCC
TCATCTCAATTATCCCGAAAATCGGTTAGTCATTGCCATCAGAAAATCGAATTAGGTACCATGATGGTAG
CAAACTCACTTCGTATAACTTCGTATAGTATACCTTATACGAAGTTATCTGCCCTCGATTGTCTATCTTC
CATTCTCACCAAGTTTCAACAACTTTATTCAGTCATTCTTCTCTGGTTCATTTCCCAACCAATCTTCCCG
AATAAAGCCCATCTGTCCTTTCGGCCACATTCCTCACCTACATCCGTACTCCTTATCTCCCGTTCTTATC
CAGTCTTTTATCGTCTCTGCGTCTCGCACACTGTCTCGTCGGTAATGTAAAAAAAAAACAAAAAAAACTT
GAAAACTTGCGGAAAGATTTCCTAATAAAAGGAGACGAATCCGGTAGGAAATCGACAAGTCTCTGCTTCT
CGAAGACTAGGTGAGTTACATTTCTTTGGCCGAATTATTTTGAAATCCTAAATTTGATAATTTCAGAGAT
GTCTGTAAAACTTGCGTGTTATGTGACGGCTTCGGTCACTGTCGCCACTCTTATGGTATGCTTCATGACC
ATGTCAACCATCTACTCGGAGGTTGATGGATTCAGAGAGAAGCTTGATACCGAGATGAATGTGTTCAGAG
TGAGTTAAATTATATTTTGAATTTTAAATAATTTTTAATTTTCTAGCAATCTACCAATGGATTGTGGAAG
GACATAGTTGTCATCGGAAGATCTAGCAAGCGTGTCCGTTGTCAATATGAAGAGACCAACGCTACCCCAA
CTCCACATGCTGATGGATCCCCATCTGCTCCACCAGGTCAACCACCAGCAGTTCCACCAGTCTTCAACCA
GCCAAAGACTCCAAATGGAGCCAATGGAAATGGACCAACCTGCAACTGCAATGCTGATAACAAGTGCCCA
GCTGGACCATCCGGACCAAAGGGAGTTCCAGGAGTTCCAGGACTCGACGGAGTTCCAGGACTTGACGGTG
TTCCAGGAGTTGGAGCTGATGATATCGCTCCACAACGCGAGTCTGTCGGATGCTTCACTTGCCCACAAGG
ACCAGTTGGACCACCAGGAGCTCTTGGAAGACCAGGACCACGTGGACTTCCAGGACCAAGAGGACAAAAT
GGAAACCCAGGAAGAGATGGACAACCAGGACATCCAGGAGAGCAAGGATCATCCGGTCAAATCGGAAAGA
TCGGAGAGCCAGGACCACCAGGAGAGAAGGGACGCGACGCCGAGCATCCAATCGGAAGACCAGGACCAAA
GGGACCAAGAGGAGATCAAGGACCAACAGGACCAGCTGGACAGAACGGTCTTCACGGACCACCAGGAGAG
CCAGGAACCGTTGGACCAGAAGGACCATCTGGAAAGCAAGGACGTCAAGGACCAGACGGAACCCAGGGAG
AGACTGGACCAGACGGAAGACCAGGAAAGGATGCCGAGTACTGCCAGTGCCCAGACAAGTCTCCACCATC
AGAGGCTGTCAACGCCAACCGTGGATACAGAAATATCTAAATTGTTGGTGTTTTCTAATAAAATATTTGA
GATTCAGTGAGACTTTTTTCTTGGCGGCACAATAAAGTTTCCTCTTTTTGTTGGGTCACTCAACGAACAC
AATACAAATATTTGAGCGCTCGCATTTTTCTCAACCTTTCGGGTTTAAAGCACTTCAAAATGGAATTGAA
GAGAGATTGTGAAAGTACATCAGACAGAATCACATTTTGATAGCATTCACTTCACTCAGATGCAAACTTT
TCAGTGACTATAAAAAGTCATAAAATAATAACATTAAAAAAGCAAATAAATTAGCGAGAGAATTTTTTGA
CAAAAAGAAAGAATAGTGATAGAGAAGAAGGGAATGCTTGAAAGGATTTTGCATTTATCTTAATCACCGT
CTTCGAGAAGACGAACCATGGCGCCAGTTTCAGAATCCAAGTTTCTAATATAGTTCATCACAATGTTGAC
GTTGGTCCAACCTCCGGCTTGCATAATCTCTGGGATGGAAACTCCAGCGCGAGCCATGTCACGGGCAGCT
CCGACACGGGCGGAATGTCCAGACCAAGCCAAGTAACGTTGTCCGGAATCATCCTTGGCTCCGTAGATGA
GACGGTGGGTAGCTTCGAAGATTCCTGAAAATTTATTTTCAGCTTATTCTTAGCTAATATGTTGTTTAAA
CTTACCTTCAAGAGCTCGAGTCGAGAGTTGTGATGTTGCACTCGGGGCAGCAACTCCGTTCTTGCGAACA
CGACAGAACAGGTAGTTGTTTGGATCATCGGCGACTCCGGAAACCGAAATCCAGCGCTCAACGAGCTTGG
TAACTCCAAGGGAGAGCGCTTTTTCGACTCCGGCAGTCGAGACCAGCGTTTTTGTACGTCCGATGTGGAT
GAGCATTCTTCCTCCGTCTGTGCGACTAATATCCTTGACGCGAATGCGGGCAATTTCGGCGATACGGAGA
AGTGTGTTGTAAGCAATTCCGAGGAAGGCGAGGTTTCGGATGTCCTGGCAACGATCGGAATTTTCCATAA
GAGAACGGACCTGATCGAAGTCGGTTCTGAAAATTTCGTCAAGTCTTAGGATTGAATACATTAATATTTA
AACTTACCTTTCGAAGGCGAGGGCTTGCTTGGCTCTCTCTCCAGCATCAACATTTTCCTTGCGGATACGT
CTCATTACGAGAGATACGGCATTAGAATCTGATGGGCGTGGAAGTCCAGATCGGCGATGGAGCATATTGA
GCTGTCCGAGATGTTGTTGGATCGTCTTCACCGCCAATCCACGAGCTTGGAGGTAGAGCAAGTAGTCACG
AACGTCTTCTGGCTCGGCTGGGAACCACTTGCGGTTGTTAAGCTTGCACCAGGCAGCCCAAGAACGGCAC
ACTGAGAGAAGCATCTTCCAGGTGTGCTCGGAGAAGGCTTGTCTGTCACGGAACATATCCATGAGGTTCT
TGCGAACTTCATCACTTGTCGCGTCAACTGGAAGTGCTGGAAGATTTTGATGAACAGTGAGAAGATTTGA
CATATTTTCGAAGTTTTTTAGATGCACTAGAACAAAGCGTGTTGGCTTCCTCTGAGCCCGCTTTCCTTAT
ATACCCGCATTCTGCAGCCTTACAGAATGTTCTAGAAGGTCCTAGATGCATTCGTTTGAAAATACTCCCG
GTGGGTGCAAAGAGACGCAGACGGAAAATGTATCTGGGTCTCTTTATTGTGTACACTACTTTTCCATGTA
CCGAATGTGAGTCGCCCTCCTTTTGCAACAAGCAGCTCGAATGTTCTAGAAAAAGGTGGAAAATAGTATA
AATACCGTTGAAAATAAATACCGAACAACATTTGCTCTAATTGTGAAATTAGAAATCTTCAAACTATAAT
CATGTCACTTTACCACTATTTCCGTCCAGCTCAACGTTCCGTTTTTGGTGATCATTTTTGCTTTCGTCGT
AAATCTACACACGCGTCTCTTCCGTGCGAGAGTCCAAGCCAGCAGCCAAATTCGTTGACTGAGTATTCAA
CGTTTATACGTTGTCGGCAACGAGAAATAGGAAAATGCATCGGGAAATGTTCTTTTTTCGATTTTTTCCA
AGGTTTTGACAAATTTTACCACGAATTTTGCTATGTTTTCAATTAAAAAATATGTTATTCAACTGTTTCT
ATGAGGAAAATAAGGCTTTGCATGTAATTTTCTTATTCAGCATAATTTTTAATTAATTTGAATTTTCTGT
CCTAACGTTTATTTTGTTTTCTTGGTTATGACTGATCTGAAATTAATTTTTGAATTTTAAGGTAATATGT
CAGGCGGTGCCGCAAGTTTGTACAAAAAAGCAGGCTCCATGAAAAAGCCTGAACTCACCGCGACGTCTGT
CGAGAAGTTTCTGATCGAAAAGTTCGACAGCGTCTCCGACCTGATGCAGCTCTCGGAGGGCGAAGAATCT
CGTGCTTTCAGCTTCGATGTAGGAGGGCGTGGATATGTCCTGCGGGTAAATAGCTGCGCCGATGGTTTCT
ACAAAGATCGTTATGTTTATCGGCACTTTGCATCGGCCGCGCTCCCGATTCCGGAAGTGCTTGACATTGG
GGAATTCAGCGAGAGCCTGACCTATTGCATCTCCCGCCGTGCACAGGGTGTCACGTTGCAAGACCTGCCT
GAAACCGAACTGCCCGCTGTTCTGCAGCCGGTCGCGGAGGCCATGGATGCGATCGCTGCGGCCGATCTTA
GCCAGACGAGCGGGTTCGGCCCATTCGGACCGCAAGGAATCGGTCAATACACTACATGGCGTGATTTCAT
ATGCGCGATTGCTGATCCCCATGTGTATCACTGGCAAACTGTGATGGACGACACCGTCAGTGCGTCCGTC
GCGCAGGCTCTCGATGAGCTGATGCTTTGGGCCGAGGACTGCCCCGAAGTCCGGCACCTCGTGCACGCGG
ATTTCGGCTCCAACAATGTCCTGACGGACAATGGCCGCATAACAGCGGTCATTGACTGGAGCGAGGCGAT
GTTCGGGGATTCCCAATACGAGGTCGCCAACATCTTCTTCTGGAGGCCGTGGTTGGCTTGTATGGAGCAG
CAGACGCGCTACTTCGAGCGGAGGCATCCGGAGCTTGCAGGATCGCCGCGGCTCCGGGCGTATATGCTCC
GCATTGGTCTTGACCAACTCTATCAGAGCTTGGTTGACGGCAATTTCGATGATGCAGCTTGGGCGCAGGG
TCGATGCGACGCAATCGTCCGATCCGGAGCCGGGACTGTCGGGCGTACACAAATCGCCCGCAGAAGCGCG
GCCGTCTGGACCGATGGCTGTGTAGAAGTACTCGCCGATAGTGGAAACCGACGCCCCAGCACTCGTCCGA
GGGCAAAGGAATAGACCCAGCTTTCTTGTACAAAGTGGGTCCAATTACTCTTCAACATCCCTACATGCTC
TTTCTCCCTGTGCTCCCACCCCCTATTTTTGTTATTATCAAAAAACTTCTCTTAATTTCTTTGTTTTTTA
GCTTCTTTTAAGTCACCTCTAACAATGAAATTGTGTAGATTCAAAAATAGAATTAATTCGTAATAAAAAG
TCGAAAAAAATTGTGCTCCCTCCCCCCATTAATAATAATTCTATCCCAAAATCTACACAATGTTCTGTGT
ACACTTCTTATGTTTTTTACTTCTGATAAATTTTTTTGAAACATCATAGAAAAAACCGCACACAAAATAC
CTTATCATATGTTACGTTTCAGTTTATGACCGCAATTTTTAATAACTTCGTATAGTATACCTTATACGAA
GTTATACTAGTATATATTTTTATGTTTTCTTTTAAACCTTCCTCCATATTTCTGAATTGAATGTTGTTGC
ATATTGTGTGTCCTTATTTCATTTCCATCATCCTTTTGTGTGTTTCCCCCTTCCACCAATTCCCCCCACG
TCCTAATGAAATGAAAGCGAGAAGATAAATAAACTTGCACATTGTGTTCAGATGAGAGGAGCGGAATACG
AATTGGGAGACGGAAAGAGAAAAAAAAATGTTTAGATTTGGATTGAATTAATTTTTTAGAAAGCAAGAAA
AAAAACACAAAGAGAATAAATAAATAATAGGAAAAAAAACAAATATTCAGTATTTAAAATTTGAAAATTC
AACGACGTTGGCGTCGATCATCCTGTAAAACGACGGCCAGTGC
